>Addgene plasmid #39718 | KHBD00663 | depositor partial sequence | sequence record 50158 | KHBD00663 sequence 2667 bps
ATGATGCCGCTGCAGGAGTCGCCGTCGCCCAGTTGGCAGCTGGAGGACTACGCTTTCTTCCGCAAGTGCG
GGGAAATCACCGTCTCGCCGGACGTGCAGAGCTTCGGCTTCAACTGCGCCTTCTGTCCGGCGATCTGCCT
GCAGTTCTCCGTGTTCATGGACCACATCCGGGTGCAGCACACGCAGGACGTGAGCCGGCGCTACGAGACT
GAGGAGGAGAGGTGTCCGCAAACCGATCTGGTCATCATGGAACTCGACTGCCCCGAGATTTATCCGCCGG
AGGCGCCTAGGAAATGCAGCTGGGAGGCCGACATGGACATCCAGCTAATGAGCCTCGTTCCGTCGCCTCC
CGCAGTGCACATAGCACCTCTACCACCACCTAAAACGACCGAAACACCAGAAATAGATTTGGTCTATGTG
GTTGAAAATCCATTACCACCCTCGCCGCCGCCCTCCGCGGACATTTCGGTCGACGAGCTGCCGGGAAGCA
GTCCGCAGTCCTTCGACCTGGATCCCTTTGCCGTGCTGCACGAGGTAGTAACGATGACTCCGCCCACTCC
CATTGCTCCACCACCGGGCCCGCCGACCCCCAATCCGACTCCAACTGCGACTCCGGCCCCATTGCCGCGG
TACGAGACACGACGCGTGCGCCAGCGATTGTGTACGATTTCCAGCGCCACGATAAACCCCGGACAAGATC
GTCTGGCTGGGCAGCGCTTATCTCGCAGAGAGCCCACCACTGGCAACGCAATGCAGCGCAAGCTTCGTCA
GTCGCAAAACGAGCAACCTAAAGATGGGGCGGTGGACGAGGTCGCGGTGGAGGAGCACAAGGGAACGGAA
CCCACTGGACAGCCGGAGAAGAGTGCTATGGAACTAACACCACCTGCCACGCCGCCCACCCCACTGCCGC
CCACCTCGCCCACGAGCAGCACGGCAAGCTGTGCGGATTTCCAATCGAAAAGCCGCAGGGAGCTAGAACG
TAATCACGAGTTCGTTGGCTGTCTGCTGAGGGAGTACGAGCGCACGGAAAAGCTGTGGAATCCCCGGCAT
CCGGACTACAAGTACAATGCCAAGCGCAGTGCCTACGGTGAACTGGCCGGTCCGCTGGAGTCCATTTGCC
ACAGGCAGCTCTCCGGAGCCGAGATCTTCGCTGTGCTAAAGGAGTTGAGGTGCAGATACCGCCGCGAGCT
GAAAAAGGTGAACGCCCTGGGTGGAAAGTACAAGTCGCGTCTGTGGTACTTTGAGAGGATGGACTTTCTG
CGGTGTGTCATCGAAAACAGGCGAGCCGAAAGGGAAGCCAAGATTTCCAATGAGAGCACAGAGAGTGAAA
AGTCGTGCGAAACGGACGCTGATTCCTGCGGCAAGTCATCTTTGTACCACGAGGTTCTGAGTTTCATTCT
GGATGCCTTCAAGAGGCAGGAATGCCTGTGGAATCCGCAGCACTACGACTACACCACATGCTGTAAGACG
GAACTGTTTCGCGACATCTCCGTCCAGTTGCAGGAGGAGCTCAACTATGAGCTGAGCGGCGAGGAATGCT
GCAACGAGATCCAAAAACTTAGGACACGTTACCGCAAGGAGCTGCGCATGGTTATTAAGCACAAGGGATT
GTACCTACCCAAGTTATGGTGTTACGATGAAATGGAGTTCCTGCAGCCCATACTGCAGGAGCAGATCTTC
AACAAGATCAGCAAGAAAATCGGAGTGGTGGGAAGCAACCAGAAGACCAAGTTCATCGATGCCAGCTCAA
TTCGTTTTGACAATACTGAGAAACAACTGCAGTTCGTAGAGATCTACCACAACTACTCAGCTCTGTGGGA
TGTTGACCATCCCGACTTCCGATCGAATACGTATCGTAGTCAGGCTTTGGGTCAAATGTTAGATGAGATA
AACACAACCTTTCACACTTCCTACACTGCGGAGCAGTTGGAAAAGACCTTGTTCAATCTGCGCAAAGAAT
TCTCCGCCCAGAAACGGAAGATACTTACGGAGTCCGAAGATTCCAGCAGCATTCCGCTGTTGCATGCCAA
ACTGGCAGAGTTCCTAGACCAAAATCTTGGTCCTTTCCGTTGCGATATATGCTCGGACCTGGTCAAGACC
TGCGATCAGTACAAGGTGCATCGATCCGCACACGATGGCACCCAACCCTTCATCTGCACTCTGTGCGGAA
AGGGTTTCCAGATGCCTTGCAATCTGACGGTGCACATCAGAAGGCATCGGCGGGATTTCCCCTATTCCTG
CGAGCAATGCGACAAGCGCTTTGCCACATCCACGGAGGTGGCTATCCACTTGCGCACCCACACCGGCGAG
CGACCCTACATATGTGACCTTTGCGGCAAGTCCTTCAAGACGTGGTCCTTCTTCGACATCCACCGACGCC
GTCATCTGAACCAGTCGACATTCCACTGCCCGATATGTGCAAAAGGGTTCTACGAGAAGAATCGCTTCAC
CGATCACATGAACTCCCACTGGGCGATCCGCAAGCACCTGTGCACGGTGTGCGGCAAGACCTTCACCACG
TACGGCAACCTCAAGAAGCACACGGAGCTGCATTTGGCGGTGAAGAAGTACAAGTGCGGCACGTGCGGCA
AGCGATTTGCACAATTCGCCAGTCTTCGATGGCACAAAAAGCGAGAGCACAGCTCCGTGGGGCAAGCGGG
CGGCAAG
