>Addgene plasmid #39718 | KHBD00663 | addgene partial sequence | sequence record 51937 | M13Rev
CAATGCTTTCTTATAATGCCAACTTTGTACAAGAAAGTTGGCAACTTGCCGCCCGCTTGCCCCACGGAGC
TGTGCTCTCGCTTTTTGTGCCATCGAAGACTGGCGAATTGTGCAAATCGCTTGCCGCACGTGCCGCACTT
GTACTTCTTCACCGCCAAATGCAGCTCCGTGTGCTTCTTGAGGTTGCCGTACGTGGTGAAGGTCTTGCCG
CACACCGTGCACAGGTGCTTGCGGATCGCCCAGTGGGAGTTCATGTGATCGGTGAAGCGATTCTTCTCGT
AGAACCCTTTTGCACATATCGGGCAGTGGAATGTCGACTGGTTCAGATGACGGCGTCGGTGGATGTCGAA
GAAGGACCACGTCTTGAAGGACTTGCCGCAAAGGTCACATATGTAGGGTCGCTCGCCGGTGTGGGTGCGC
AAGTGGATAGCCACCTCCGTGGATGTGGCAAAGCGCTTGTCGCATTGCTCGCAGGAATAGGGGAAATCCC
GCCGATGCCTTCTGATGTGCACCGTCAGATTGCAAGGCATCTGGAAACCCTTTCCGCACA
