[The description below was written by a language model from this plasmid's Addgene catalogue record.]
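Description:
KHBD00663 is a Gateway entry clone built in the pDONR221 backbone (Invitrogen), carrying the open reading frame of the Drosophila melanogaster gene CG8643, also known as rgr or regular. The insert is about 2.7 kb in a backbone of roughly 2.5 kb once the donor cassette has been replaced. The plasmid is maintained in E. coli as a high-copy vector under kanamycin selection. It was made by Gateway recombination, which in a pDONR vector normally means a BP reaction that swaps the attP-flanked counter-selection cassette for the insert and leaves the ORF flanked by attL sites. No feature table is provided, so these sites are inferred from the backbone rather than documented. M13 forward and reverse primer sites on either side of the insert are listed for sequence verification.

The record states that there is no promoter, which fits the plasmid's role as a shuttle and storage clone rather than an expression construct. The ORF is not expressed from this vector and must be moved by LR recombination into a destination vector that supplies a promoter and any tags. The depositor notes that ORFs in this collection were cloned open-ended, without a stop codon. This allows in-frame C-terminal fusions after transfer, with termination then provided by the destination vector.

The clone belongs to a collection associated with a study on automated screening of protein-DNA interactions at Drosophila regulatory elements. This suggests it serves as a source ORF for building fusion constructs for such assays, although the record does not name the specific destination vectors.
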