Addgene plasmid #39718: KHBD00663
Depositing lab: Bart Deplancke. Depositing organization: Swiss Federal Institute of Technology (EPFL). Publication: Automated protein-DNA interaction screening of Drosophila regulatory elements. Korneel Hens, Jean-Daniel Feuz, Alina Isakova, Antonina Lagovitina, Andreas Massouras, Julien Bryois, Patrick Callaerts, Susan E. Celniker, Bart Deplancke. Nat Methods. 2011 Oct 30;8(12):1065-70. 10.1038/nmeth.1763 PubMed 22037703.
Backbone
  Vector backbone: pDONR221
  Backbone manufacturer: Invitrogen
  Backbone size w/o insert (bp): 2536
  Vector type: Gateway DONR vector
Growth in bacteria
  Bacterial resistance: Kanamycin, 50 μg/mL
  Growth temperature: 37°C
  Growth strain: DH5alpha
  Copy number: High Copy
Gene/Insert
  Gene/Insert name: CG8643 (alt names: FBgn0033310; rgr; regular)
  Species: D. melanogaster (fly)
  Insert size (bp): 2667
  Entrez Gene: rgr (a.k.a. Dmel_CG8643, CG14751, CG8643, Dmel\CG8643)
  Promoter: none
  Cloning method: Gateway Cloning
  Sequencing primers: 5′ M13-F20; 3′ M13R
Terms and licenses: Academic/Nonprofit Terms; Industry Terms: Not Available to Industry
Depositor comments: Please note that the ORFs in this collection were cloned open-ended (without a stop codon).
How to cite: KHBD00663 was a gift from Bart Deplancke (Addgene plasmid # 39718 ; http://n2t.net/addgene:39718 ; RRID:Addgene_39718)
